>Addgene plasmid #173756 | pDe_Cas9_KANA_R160a | addgene full sequence | sequence record 351579 | Addgene NGS Result
TTGACCTGATAGTTTGGCTGTGAGCAATTATGTGCTTAGTGCATCTAACGCTTGAGTTAAGCCGCGCCGC
GAAGCGGCGTCGGCTTGAACGAATTTCTAGCTAGACATTATTTGCCGACTACCTTGGTGATCTCGCCTTT
CACGTAGTGGACAAATTCTTCCAACTGATCTGCGCGCGAGGCCAAGCGATCTTCTTCTTGTCCAAGATAA
GCCTGTCTAGCTTCAAGTATGACGGGCTGATACTGGGCCGGCAGGCGCTCCATTGCCCAGTCGGCAGCGA
CATCCTTCGGCGCGATTTTGCCGGTTACTGCGCTGTACCAAATGCGGGACAACGTAAGCACTACATTTCG
CTCATCGCCAGCCCAGTCGGGCGGCGAGTTCCATAGCGTTAAGGTTTCATTTAGCGCCTCAAATAGATCC
TGTTCAGGAACCGGATCAAAGAGTTCCTCCGCCGCTGGACCTACCAAGGCAACGCTATGTTCTCTTGCTT
TTGTCAGCAAGATAGCCAGATCAATGTCGATCGTGGCTGGCTCGAAGATACCTGCAAGAATGTCATTGCG
CTGCCATTCTCCAAATTGCAGTTCGCGCTTAGCTGGATAACGCCACGGAATGATGTCGTCGTGCACAACA
ATGGTGACTTCTACAGCGCGGAGAATCTCGCTCTCTCCAGGGGAAGCCGAAGTTTCCAAAAGGTCGTTGA
TCAAAGCTCGCCGCGTTGTTTCATCAAGCCTTACGGTCACCGTAACCAGCAAATCAATATCACTGTGTGG
CTTCAGGCCGCCATCCACTGCGGAGCCGTACAAATGTACGGCCAGCAACGTCGGTTCGAGATGGCGCTCG
ATGACGCCAACTACCTCTGATAGTTGAGTCGATACTTCGGCGATCACCGCTTCCCCCATGATGTTTAACT
TTGTTTTAGGGCGACTGCCCTGCTGCGTAACATCGTTGCTGCTCCATAACATCAAACATCGACCCACGGC
GTAACGCGCTTGCTGCTTGGATGCCCGAGGCATAGACTGTACCCCAAAAAAACAGTCATAACAAGCCATG
AAAACCGCCACTGCGCCGTTACCACCGCTGCGTTCGGTCAAGGTTCTGGACCAGTTGCGTGAGCGCATAC
GCTACTTGCATTACAGCTTACGAACCGAACAGGCTTATGTCCACTGGGTTCGTGCCCGAATTGATCACAG
GCAGCAACGCTCTGTCATCGTTACAATCAACATGCTACCCTCCGCGAGATCATCCGTGTTTCAAACCCGG
CAGCTTAGTTGCCGTTCTTCCGAATAGCATCGGTAACATGAGCAAAGTCTGCCGCCTTACAACGGCTCTC
CCGCTGACGCCGTCCCGGACTGATGGGCTGCCTGTATCGAGTGGTGATTTTGTGCCGAGCTGCCGGTCGG
GGAGCTGTTGGCTGGCTGGTGGCAGGATATATTGTGGTGTAAACAAATTGACGCTTAGACAACTTAATAA
CACATTGCGGACGTTTTTAATGTACTGAATTAACGCCGAATTGCTCTAGCCAATACGCAAACCGCCTCTC
CCCGCGCGTTGGCCGATTCATTAATGCAGCTGGCACGACAGGTTTCCCGACTGGAAAGCGGGCAGTGAGC
GCAACGCAATTAATGTGAGTTAGCTCACTCATTAGGCACCCCAGGCTTTACACTTTATGCTTCCGGCTCG
TATGTTGTGTGGAATTGTGAGCGGATAACAATTTCACACAGGAAACAGCTATGACATGATTACGAATTCA
AAAATTACGGATATGAATATAGGCATATCCGTATCCGAATTATCCGTTTGACAGCTAGCAACGATTGTAC
AATTGCTTCTTTAAAAAAGGAAGAAAGAAAGAAAGAAAAGAATCAACATCAGCGTTAACAAACGGCCCCG
TTACGGCCCAAACGGTCATATAGAGTAACGGCGTTAAGCGTTGAAAGACTCCTATCGAAATACGTAACCG
CAAACGTGTCATAGTCAGATCCCCTCTTCCTTCACCGCCTCAAACACAAAAATAATCTTCTACAGCCTAT
ATATACAACCCCCCCTTCTATCTCTCCTTTCTCACAATTCATCATCTTTCTTTCTCTACCCCCAATTTTA
AGAAATCCTCTCTTCTCCTCTTCATTTTCAAGGTAAATCTCTCTCTCTCTCTCTCTCTCTGTTATTCCTT
GTTTTAATTAGGTATGTATTATTGCTAGTTTGTTAATCTGCTTATCTTATGTATGCCTTATGTGAATATC
TTTATCTTGTTCATCTCATCCGTTTAGAAGCTATAAATTTGTTGATTTGACTGTGTATCTACACGTGGTT
ATGTTTATATCTAATCAGATATGAATTTCTTCATATTGTTGCGTTTGTGTGTACCAATCCGAAATCGTTG
ATTTTTTTCATTTAATCGTGTAGCTAATTGTACGTATACATATGGATCTACGTATCAATTGTTCATCTGT
TTGTGTTTGTATGTATACAGATCTGAAAACATCACTTCTCTCATCTGATTGTGTTGTTACATACATAGAT
ATAGATCTGTTATATCATTTTTTTTATTAATTGTGTATATATATATGTGCATAGATCTGGATTACATGAT
TGTGATTATTTACATGATTTTGTTATTTACGTATGTATATATGTAGATCTGGACTTTTTGGAGTTGTTGA
CTTGATTGTATTTGTGTGTGTATATGTGTGTTCTGATCTTGATATGTTATGTATGTGCAGCGAATTCGGC
GCGCCATGGATAAGAAGTACTCTATCGGACTCGATATCGGAACTAACTCTGTGGGATGGGCTGTGATCAC
CGATGAGTACAAGGTGCCATCTAAGAAGTTCAAGGTTCTCGGAAACACCGATAGGCACTCTATCAAGAAA
AACCTTATCGGTGCTCTCCTCTTCGATTCTGGTGAAACTGCTGAGGCTACCAGACTCAAGAGAACCGCTA
GAAGAAGGTACACCAGAAGAAAGAACAGGATCTGCTACCTCCAAGAGATCTTCTCTAACGAGATGGCTAA
AGTGGATGATTCATTCTTCCACAGGCTCGAAGAGTCATTCCTCGTGGAAGAAGATAAGAAGCACGAGAGG
CACCCTATCTTCGGAAACATCGTTGATGAGGTGGCATACCACGAGAAGTACCCTACTATCTACCACCTCA
GAAAGAAGCTCGTTGATTCTACTGATAAGGCTGATCTCAGGCTCATCTACCTCGCTCTCGCTCACATGAT
CAAGTTCAGAGGACACTTCCTCATCGAGGGTGATCTCAACCCTGATAACTCTGATGTGGATAAGTTGTTC
ATCCAGCTCGTGCAGACCTACAACCAGCTTTTCGAAGAGAACCCTATCAACGCTTCAGGTGTGGATGCTA
AGGCTATCCTCTCTGCTAGGCTCTCTAAGTCAAGAAGGCTTGAGAACCTCATTGCTCAGCTCCCTGGTGA
GAAGAAGAACGGACTTTTCGGAAACTTGATCGCTCTCTCTCTCGGACTCACCCCTAACTTCAAGTCTAAC
TTCGATCTCGCTGAGGATGCAAAGCTCCAGCTCTCAAAGGATACCTACGATGATGATCTCGATAACCTCC
TCGCTCAGATCGGAGATCAGTACGCTGATTTGTTCCTCGCTGCTAAGAACCTCTCTGATGCTATCCTCCT
CAGTGATATCCTCAGAGTGAACACCGAGATCACCAAGGCTCCACTCTCAGCTTCTATGATCAAGAGATAC
GATGAGCACCACCAGGATCTCACACTTCTCAAGGCTCTTGTTAGACAGCAGCTCCCAGAGAAGTACAAAG
AGATTTTCTTCGATCAGTCTAAGAACGGATACGCTGGTTACATCGATGGTGGTGCATCTCAAGAAGAGTT
CTACAAGTTCATCAAGCCTATCCTCGAGAAGATGGATGGAACCGAGGAACTCCTCGTGAAGCTCAATAGA
GAGGATCTTCTCAGAAAGCAGAGGACCTTCGATAACGGATCTATCCCTCATCAGATCCACCTCGGAGAGT
TGCACGCTATCCTTAGAAGGCAAGAGGATTTCTACCCATTCCTCAAGGATAACAGGGAAAAGATTGAGAA
GATTCTCACCTTCAGAATCCCTTACTACGTGGGACCTCTCGCTAGAGGAAACTCAAGATTCGCTTGGATG
ACCAGAAAGTCTGAGGAAACCATCACCCCTTGGAACTTCGAAGAGGTGGTGGATAAGGGTGCTAGTGCTC
AGTCTTTCATCGAGAGGATGACCAACTTCGATAAGAACCTTCCAAACGAGAAGGTGCTCCCTAAGCACTC
TTTGCTCTACGAGTACTTCACCGTGTACAACGAGTTGACCAAGGTTAAGTACGTGACCGAGGGAATGAGG
AAGCCTGCTTTTTTGTCAGGTGAGCAAAAGAAGGCTATCGTTGATCTCTTGTTCAAGACCAACAGAAAGG
TGACCGTGAAGCAGCTCAAAGAGGATTACTTCAAGAAAATCGAGTGCTTCGATTCAGTTGAGATTTCTGG
TGTTGAGGATAGGTTCAACGCATCTCTCGGAACCTACCACGATCTCCTCAAGATCATTAAGGATAAGGAT
TTCTTGGATAACGAGGAAAACGAGGATATCTTGGAGGATATCGTTCTTACCCTCACCCTCTTTGAAGATA
GAGAGATGATTGAAGAAAGGCTCAAGACCTACGCTCATCTCTTCGATGATAAGGTGATGAAGCAGTTGAA
GAGAAGAAGATACACTGGTTGGGGAAGGCTCTCAAGAAAGCTCATTAACGGAATCAGGGATAAGCAGTCT
GGAAAGACAATCCTTGATTTCCTCAAGTCTGATGGATTCGCTAACAGAAACTTCATGCAGCTCATCCACG
ATGATTCTCTCACCTTTAAAGAGGATATCCAGAAGGCTCAGGTTTCAGGACAGGGTGATAGTCTCCATGA
GCATATCGCTAACCTCGCTGGATCTCCTGCAATCAAGAAGGGAATCCTCCAGACTGTGAAGGTTGTGGAT
GAGTTGGTGAAGGTGATGGGAAGGCATAAGCCTGAGAACATCGTGATCGAAATGGCTAGAGAGAACCAGA
CCACTCAGAAGGGACAGAAGAACTCTAGGGAAAGGATGAAGAGGATCGAGGAAGGTATCAAAGAGCTTGG
ATCTCAGATCCTCAAAGAGCACCCTGTTGAGAACACTCAGCTCCAGAATGAGAAGCTCTACCTCTACTAC
CTCCAGAACGGAAGGGATATGTATGTGGATCAAGAGTTGGATATCAACAGGCTCTCTGATTACGATGTTG
ATCATATCGTGCCACAGTCATTCTTGAAGGATGATTCTATCGATAACAAGGTGCTCACCAGGTCTGATAA
GAACAGGGGTAAGAGTGATAACGTGCCAAGTGAAGAGGTTGTGAAGAAAATGAAGAACTATTGGAGGCAG
CTCCTCAACGCTAAGCTCATCACTCAGAGAAAGTTCGATAACTTGACTAAGGCTGAGAGGGGAGGACTCT
CTGAATTGGATAAGGCAGGATTCATCAAGAGGCAGCTTGTGGAAACCAGGCAGATCACTAAGCACGTTGC
ACAGATCCTCGATTCTAGGATGAACACCAAGTACGATGAGAACGATAAGTTGATCAGGGAAGTGAAGGTT
ATCACCCTCAAGTCAAAGCTCGTGTCTGATTTCAGAAAGGATTTCCAATTCTACAAGGTGAGGGAAATCA
ACAACTACCACCACGCTCACGATGCTTACCTTAACGCTGTTGTTGGAACCGCTCTCATCAAGAAGTATCC
TAAGCTCGAGTCAGAGTTCGTGTACGGTGATTACAAGGTGTACGATGTGAGGAAGATGATCGCTAAGTCT
GAGCAAGAGATCGGAAAGGCTACCGCTAAGTATTTCTTCTACTCTAACATCATGAATTTCTTCAAGACCG
AGATTACCCTCGCTAACGGTGAGATCAGAAAGAGGCCACTCATCGAGACAAACGGTGAAACAGGTGAGAT
CGTGTGGGATAAGGGAAGGGATTTCGCTACCGTTAGAAAGGTGCTCTCTATGCCACAGGTGAACATCGTT
AAGAAAACCGAGGTGCAGACCGGTGGATTCTCTAAAGAGTCTATCCTCCCTAAGAGGAACTCTGATAAGC
TCATTGCTAGGAAGAAGGATTGGGACCCTAAGAAATACGGTGGTTTCGATTCTCCTACCGTGGCTTACTC
TGTTCTCGTTGTGGCTAAGGTTGAGAAGGGAAAGAGTAAGAAGCTCAAGTCTGTTAAGGAACTTCTCGGA
ATCACTATCATGGAAAGGTCATCTTTCGAGAAGAACCCAATCGATTTCCTCGAGGCTAAGGGATACAAAG
AGGTTAAGAAGGATCTCATCATCAAGCTCCCAAAGTACTCACTCTTCGAACTCGAGAACGGTAGAAAGAG
GATGCTCGCTTCTGCTGGTGAGCTTCAAAAGGGAAACGAGCTTGCTCTCCCATCTAAGTACGTTAACTTT
CTTTACCTCGCTTCTCACTACGAGAAGTTGAAGGGATCTCCAGAAGATAACGAGCAGAAGCAACTTTTCG
TTGAGCAGCACAAGCACTACTTGGATGAGATCATCGAGCAGATCTCTGAGTTCTCTAAAAGGGTGATCCT
CGCTGATGCAAACCTCGATAAGGTGTTGTCTGCTTACAACAAGCACAGAGATAAGCCTATCAGGGAACAG
GCAGAGAACATCATCCATCTCTTCACCCTTACCAACCTCGGTGCTCCTGCTGCTTTCAAGTACTTCGATA
CAACCATCGATAGGAAGAGATACACCTCTACCAAAGAAGTGCTCGATGCTACCCTCATCCATCAGTCTAT
CACTGGACTCTACGAGACTAGGATCGATCTCTCACAGCTCGGTGGTGATTCAAGGGCTGATCCTAAGAAG
AAGAGGAAGGTTTGAGGCGCGCCGAGCTCCAGGCCTCCCAGCTTTCGTCCGTATCATCGGTTTCGACAAC
GTTCGTCAAGTTCAATGCATCAGTTTCATTGCCCACACACCAGAATCCTACTAAGTTTGAGTATTATGGC
ATTGGAAAAGCTGTTTTCTTCTATCATTTGTTCTGCTTGTAATTTACTGTGTTCTTTCAGTTTTTGTTTT
CGGACATCAAAATGCAAATGGATGGATAAGAGTTAATAAATGATATGGTCCTTTTGTTCATTCTCAAATT
ATTATTATCTGTTGTTTTTACTTTAATGGGTTGAATTTAAGTAAGAAAGGAACTAACAGTGTGATATTAA
GGTGCAATGTTAGACATATAAAACAGTCTTTCACCTCTCTTTGGTTATGTCTTGAATTGGTTTGTTTCTT
CACTTATCTGTGTAATCAAGTTTACTATGAGTCTATGATCAAGTAATTATGCAATCAAGTTAAGTACAGT
ATAGGCTTGAGCTCCCTAGGCCTGTTATCCCTAACAAGTTTGTACAAAAAAGCAGGCTGGATCCACTAGT
GAGCTCCTTTTTTTCTTCTTCTTCGTTCATACAGTTTTTTTTTGTTTATCAGCTTACATTTTCTTGAACC
GTAGCTTTCGTTTTCTTCTTTTTAACTTTCCATTCGGAGTTTTTGTATCTTGTTTCATAGTTTGTCCCAG
GATTAGAATGATTAGGCATCGAACCTTCAAGAATTTGATTGAATAAAACATCTTCATTCTTAAGATATGA
AGATAATCTTCAAAAGGCCCCTGGGAATCTGAAAGAAGAGAAGCAGGCCCATTTATATGGGAAAGAACAA
TAGTATTTCTTATATAGGCCCATTTAAGTTGAAAACAATCTTCAAAAGTCCCACATCGCTTAGATAAGAA
AACGAAGCTGAGTTTATATACAGCTAGAGTCGAAGTAGTGATTGGTCGTGTACACGTATATGCCGTTTAA
GAGCTATGCTGGAAACAGCATAGCAAGTTTAAATAAGGCTAGTCCGTTATCAACTTGAAAAAGTGGCACC
GAGTCGGTGCTTTTTTTGTTTTTTATGTCTAGCTCTAGCTAACGCCGGCGGTTCAGTTGCATTATGTCTT
TATACACCCCTACCTAGATGATTAAGTTTTACTTTAGTTGGTGTGAAATGGATAAATTCTAAAATATGAG
GTGTGGAATGAAGGATTGTCATCAATTAGTTGGCCCCAACCAAGTAAAATAAGAAGGCCGGCCCATTACA
ATTAAGTCGTCACACAAGTGGGCTTCATTGAAACAAGCGCAAAAAGGAGTCCAGGCCCGTGTTAGCGTGA
AGACTCAACCAGCGATTTCTCCCTCATCGGTTGCACAGAAAAGCTGTGTGTTGTTTATATGGCGAAACCT
AACAGTCTGACTTGGAGCTTTGCAAATGGCATACGTTTAAGAGCTATGCTGGAAACAGCATAGCAAGTTT
AAATAAGGCTAGTCCGTTATCAACTTGAAAAAGTGGCACCGAGTCGGTGCTTTTTTTGTTTTTTATGTCT
GGTGACCATAGGACATCGGCCGAGCTGAATAGTACGCGTTACGACTTATCGGCGCGCCGAATTAGATCAC
CTGAGGGAGCTCACTAGTGGATCCACCCAGCTTTCTTGTACAAAGTGGTTCGATAATTCCGATCCAGCCT
AGGCCCGGGCCTGAGGACGCGTCCATGGTTAATTAAGACGTCCGGACCGACTAGTGGATCCTCTAGAGTC
GACCTGCAGGCATGCAAGCTTCAGCTTGCATGCCGGTCGATCTAGTAACATAGATGACACCGCGCGCGAT
AATTTATCCTAGTTTGCGCGCTATATTTTGTTTTCTATCGCGTATTAAATGTATAATTGCGGGACTCTAA
TCATAAAAACCCATCTCATAAATAACGTCATGCATTACATGTTAATTATTACATGCTTAACGTAATTCAA
CAGAAATTATATGATAATCATCGCAAGACCGGCAACAGGATTCAATCTTAAGAAGCTTTATTGCCAAATG
TTTGAACGATCTGCTTGACTCTAGCTAGAGTCCGAACCCCAGAGTCCCGCTCAGAAGAACTCGTCAAGAA
GGCGATAGAAGGCGATGCGCTGCGAATCGGGAGCGGCGATACCGTAAAGCACGAGGAAGCGGTCAGCCCA
TTCGCCGCCAAGCTCTTCAGCAATATCACGGGTAGCCAACGCTATGTCCTGATAGCGGTCCGCCACACCC
AGCCGGCCACAGTCGATGAATCCAGAAAAGCGGCCATTTTCCACCATGATATTCGGCAAGCAGGCATCGC
CGTGGGTCACGACGAGATCCTCGCCGTCGGGCATCCGCGCCTTGAGCCTGGCGAACAGTTCGGCTGGCGC
GAGCCCCTGATGCTCTTCGTCCAGATCATCCTGATCGACAAGACCGGCTTCCATCCGAGTACGTGCTCGC
TCGATGCGATGTTTCGCTTGGTGGTCGAATGGGCAGGTAGCCGGATCAAGCGTATGCAGCCGCCGCATTG
CATCAGCCATGATGGATACTTTCTCGGCAGGAGCAAGGTGAGATGACAGGAGATCCTGCCCCGGCACTTC
GCCCAATAGCAGCCAGTCCCTTCCCGCTTCAGTGACAACGTCGAGCACAGCTGCGCAAGGAACGCCCGTC
GTGGCCAGCCACGATAGCCGCGCTGCCTCGTCTTGGAGTTCATTCAGGGCACCGGACAGGTCGGTCTTGA
CAAAAAGAACCGGGCGCCCCTGCGCTGACAGCCGGAACACGGCGGCATCAGAGCAGCCGATTGTCTGTTG
TGCCCAGTCATAGCCGAATAGCCTCTCCACCCAAGCGGCCGGAGAACCTGCGTGCAATCCATCTTGTTCA
ATCATGCCTCGATCGAGTTGAGGGTGAATATGAGACTCTAATTGGATACCGAGGGGAATTTATGGAACGT
CAGTGGAGCATTTTTGACAAGAAATATTTGCTAGCTGATAGTGACCTTAGGCGACTTTTGAACGCGCAAT
AATGGTTTCTGACGTATGTGCTTAGCTCATTAAACTCCAGAAACCCGCGGCTCAGTGGCTCCTTCAACGT
TGCGGTTCTGTCAGTTCCAAACGTAAAACGGCTTGTCCCGCGTCATCGGCGGGGGTCATAACGTGACTCC
CTTAATTCTCATGTATGAAAGCTTGGCACTGGCCGTCGTTTTACAACGTCGTGACTGGGAAAACCCTGGC
GTTACCCAACTTAATCGCCTTGCAGCACATCCCCCTTTCGCCAGCTGGCGTAATAGCGAAGAGGCCCGCA
CCGATCGCCCTTCCCAACAGTTGCGCAGCCTGAATGGCGAATGAGCTTGAGCTTGGATCAGATTGTCGTT
TCCCGCCTTCAGTTTAAACTATCAGTGTTTGACAGGATATATTGGCGGGTAAACCTAAGAGAAAAGAGCG
TTTATTAGAATAATCGGATATTTAAAAGGGCGTGAAAAGGTTTATCCGTTCGTCCATTTGTATGTGCATG
CCAACCACAGGGTTCCCCTCGGGATCAAAGTACTTTAAAGTACTTTAAAGTACTTTAAAGTACTTTGATC
CAACCCCTCCGCTGCTATAGTGCAGTCGGCTTCTGACGTTCAGTGCAGCCGTCTTCTGAAAACGACATGT
CGCACAAGTCCTAAGTTACGCGACAGGCTGCCGCCCTGCCCTTTTCCTGGCGTTTTCTTGTCGCGTGTTT
TAGTCGCATAAAGTAGAATACTTGCGACTAGAACCGGAGACATTACGCCATGAACAAGAGCGCCGCCGCT
GGCCTGCTGGGCTATGCCCGCGTCAGCACCGACGACCAGGACTTGACCAACCAACGGGCCGAACTGCACG
CGGCCGGCTGCACCAAGCTGTTTTCCGAGAAGATCACCGGCACCAGGCGCGACCGCCCGGAGCTGGCCAG
GATGCTTGACCACCTACGCCCTGGCGACGTTGTGACAGTGACCAGGCTAGACCGCCTGGCCCGCAGCACC
CGCGACCTACTGGACATTGCCGAGCGCATCCAGGAGGCCGGCGCGGGCCTGCGTAGCCTGGCAGAGCCGT
GGGCCGACACCACCACGCCGGCCGGCCGCATGGTGTTGACCGTGTTCGCCGGCATTGCCGAGTTCGAGCG
TTCCCTAATCATCGACCGCACCCGGAGCGGGCGCGAGGCCGCCAAGGCCCGAGGCGTGAAGTTTGGCCCC
CGCCCTACCCTCACCCCGGCACAGATCGCGCACGCCCGCGAGCTGATCGACCAGGAAGGCCGCACCGTGA
AAGAGGCGGCTGCACTGCTTGGCGTGCATCGCTCGACCCTGTACCGCGCACTTGAGCGCAGCGAGGAAGT
GACGCCCACCGAGGCCAGGCGGCGCGGTGCCTTCCGTGAGGACGCATTGACCGAGGCCGACGCCCTGGCG
GCCGCCGAGAATGAACGCCAAGAGGAACAAGCATGAAACCGCACCAGGACGGCCAGGACGAACCGTTTTT
CATTACCGAAGAGATCGAGGCGGAGATGATCGCGGCCGGGTACGTGTTCGAGCCGCCCGCGCACGTCTCA
ACCGTGCGGCTGCATGAAATCCTGGCCGGTTTGTCTGATGCCAAGCTGGCGGCCTGGCCGGCCAGCTTGG
CCGCTGAAGAAACCGAGCGCCGCCGTCTAAAAAGGTGATGTGTATTTGAGTAAAACAGCTTGCGTCATGC
GGTCGCTGCGTATATGATGCGATGAGTAAATAAACAAATACGCAAGGGGAACGCATGAAGGTTATCGCTG
TACTTAACCAGAAAGGCGGGTCAGGCAAGACGACCATCGCAACCCATCTAGCCCGCGCCCTGCAACTCGC
CGGGGCCGATGTTCTGTTAGTCGATTCCGATCCCCAGGGCAGTGCCCGCGATTGGGCGGCCGTGCGGGAA
GATCAACCGCTAACCGTTGTCGGCATCGACCGCCCGACGATTGACCGCGACGTGAAGGCCATCGGCCGGC
GCGACTTCGTAGTGATCGACGGAGCGCCCCAGGCGGCGGACTTGGCTGTGTCCGCGATCAAGGCAGCCGA
CTTCGTGCTGATTCCGGTGCAGCCAAGCCCTTACGACATATGGGCCACCGCCGACCTGGTGGAGCTGGTT
AAGCAGCGCATTGAGGTCACGGATGGAAGGCTACAAGCGGCCTTTGTCGTGTCGCGGGCGATCAAAGGCA
CGCGCATCGGCGGTGAGGTTGCCGAGGCGCTGGCCGGGTACGAGCTGCCCATTCTTGAGTCCCGTATCAC
GCAGCGCGTGAGCTACCCAGGCACTGCCGCCGCCGGCACAACCGTTCTTGAATCAGAACCCGAGGGCGAC
GCTGCCCGCGAGGTCCAGGCGCTGGCCGCTGAAATTAAATCAAAACTCATTTGAGTTAATGAGGTAAAGA
GAAAATGAGCAAAAGCACAAACACGCTAAGTGCCGGCCGTCCGAGCGCACGCAGCAGCAAGGCTGCAACG
TTGGCCAGCCTGGCAGACACGCCAGCCATGAAGCGGGTCAACTTTCAGTTGCCGGCGGAGGATCACACCA
AGCTGAAGATGTACGCGGTACGCCAAGGCAAGACCATTACCGAGCTGCTATCTGAATACATCGCGCAGCT
ACCAGAGTAAATGAGCAAATGAATAAATGAGTAGATGAATTTTAGCGGCTAAAGGAGGCGGCATGGAAAA
TCAAGAACAACCAGGCACCGACGCCGTGGAATGCCCCATGTGTGGAGGAACGGGCGGTTGGCCAGGCGTA
AGCGGCTGGGTTGTCTGCCGGCCCTGCAATGGCACTGGAACCCCCAAGCCCGAGGAATCGGCGTGAGCGG
TCGCAAACCATCCGGCCCGGTACAAATCGGCGCGGCGCTGGGTGATGACCTGGTGGAGAAGTTGAAGGCC
GCGCAGGCCGCCCAGCGGCAACGCATCGAGGCAGAAGCACGCCCCGGTGAATCGTGGCAAGCGGCCGCTG
ATCGAATCCGCAAAGAATCCCGGCAACCGCCGGCAGCCGGTGCGCCGTCGATTAGGAAGCCGCCCAAGGG
CGACGAGCAACCAGATTTTTTCGTTCCGATGCTCTATGACGTGGGCACCCGCGATAGTCGCAGCATCATG
GACGTGGCCGTTTTCCGTCTGTCGAAGCGTGACCGACGAGCTGGCGAGGTGATCCGCTACGAGCTTCCAG
ACGGGCACGTAGAGGTTTCCGCAGGGCCGGCCGGCATGGCCAGTGTGTGGGATTACGACCTGGTACTGAT
GGCGGTTTCCCATCTAACCGAATCCATGAACCGATACCGGGAAGGGAAGGGAGACAAGCCCGGCCGCGTG
TTCCGTCCACACGTTGCGGACGTACTCAAGTTCTGCCGGCGAGCCGATGGCGGAAAGCAGAAAGACGACC
TGGTAGAAACCTGCATTCGGTTAAACACCACGCACGTTGCCATGCAGCGTACGAAGAAGGCCAAGAACGG
CCGCCTGGTGACGGTATCCGAGGGTGAAGCCTTGATTAGCCGCTACAAGATCGTAAAGAGCGAAACCGGG
CGGCCGGAGTACATCGAGATCGAGCTAGCTGATTGGATGTACCGCGAGATCACAGAAGGCAAGAACCCGG
ACGTGCTGACGGTTCACCCCGATTACTTTTTGATCGATCCCGGCATCGGCCGTTTTCTCTACCGCCTGGC
ACGCCGCGCCGCAGGCAAGGCAGAAGCCAGATGGTTGTTCAAGACGATCTACGAACGCAGTGGCAGCGCC
GGAGAGTTCAAGAAGTTCTGTTTCACCGTGCGCAAGCTGATCGGGTCAAATGACCTGCCGGAGTACGATT
TGAAGGAGGAGGCGGGGCAGGCTGGCCCGATCCTAGTCATGCGCTACCGCAACCTGATCGAGGGCGAAGC
ATCCGCCGGTTCCTAATGTACGGAGCAGATGCTAGGGCAAATTGCCCTAGCAGGGGAAAAAGGTCGAAAA
GGTCTCTTTCCTGTGGATAGCACGTACATTGGGAACCCAAAGCCGTACATTGGGAACCGGAACCCGTACA
TTGGGAACCCAAAGCCGTACATTGGGAACCGGTCACACATGTAAGTGACTGATATAAAAGAGAAAAAAGG
CGATTTTTCCGCCTAAAACTCTTTAAAACTTATTAAAACTCTTAAAACCCGCCTGGCCTGTGCATAACTG
TCTGGCCAGCGCACAGCCGAAGAGCTGCAAAAAGCGCCTACCCTTCGGTCGCTGCGCTCCCTACGCCCCG
CCGCTTCGCGTCGGCCTATCGCGGCCGCTGGCCGCTCAAAAATGGCTGGCCTACGGCCAGGCAATCTACC
AGGGCGCGGACAAGCCGCGCCGTCGCCACTCGACCGCCGGCGCCCACATCAAGGCACCCTGCCTCGCGCG
TTTCGGTGATGACGGTGAAAACCTCTGACACATGCAGCTCCCGGAGACGGTCACAGCTTGTCTGTAAGCG
GATGCCGGGAGCAGACAAGCCCGTCAGGGCGCGTCAGCGGGTGTTGGCGGGTGTCGGGGCGCAGCCATGA
CCCAGTCACGTAGCGATAGCGGAGTGTATACTGGCTTAACTATGCGGCATCAGAGCAGATTGTACTGAGA
GTGCACCATATGCGGTGTGAAATACCGCACAGATGCGTAAGGAGAAAATACCGCATCAGGCGCTCTTCCG
CTTCCTCGCTCACTGACTCGCTGCGCTCGGTCGTTCGGCTGCGGCGAGCGGTATCAGCTCACTCAAAGGC
GGTAATACGGTTATCCACAGAATCAGGGGATAACGCAGGAAAGAACATGTGAGCAAAAGGCCAGCAAAAG
GCCAGGAACCGTAAAAAGGCCGCGTTGCTGGCGTTTTTCCATAGGCTCCGCCCCCCTGACGAGCATCACA
AAAATCGACGCTCAAGTCAGAGGTGGCGAAACCCGACAGGACTATAAAGATACCAGGCGTTTCCCCCTGG
AAGCTCCCTCGTGCGCTCTCCTGTTCCGACCCTGCCGCTTACCGGATACCTGTCCGCCTTTCTCCCTTCG
GGAAGCGTGGCGCTTTCTCATAGCTCACGCTGTAGGTATCTCAGTTCGGTGTAGGTCGTTCGCTCCAAGC
TGGGCTGTGTGCACGAACCCCCCGTTCAGCCCGACCGCTGCGCCTTATCCGGTAACTATCGTCTTGAGTC
CAACCCGGTAAGACACGACTTATCGCCACTGGCAGCAGCCACTGGTAACAGGATTAGCAGAGCGAGGTAT
GTAGGCGGTGCTACAGAGTTCTTGAAGTGGTGGCCTAACTACGGCTACACTAGAAGGACAGTATTTGGTA
TCTGCGCTCTGCTGAAGCCAGTTACCTTCGGAAAAAGAGTTGGTAGCTCTTGATCCGGCAAACAAACCAC
CGCTGGTAGCGGTGGTTTTTTTGTTTGCAAGCAGCAGATTACGCGCAGAAAAAAAGGATCTCAAGAAGAT
CCTTTGATCTTTTCTACGGGGTCTGACGCTCAGTGGAACGAAAACTCACGTTAAGGGATTTTGGTCATGC
ATGATATATCTCCCAATTTGTGTAGGGCTTATTATGCACGCTTAAAAATAATAAAAGCAGAC
Features (pLannotate 1.2.2; 29 found; start..end, strand, type, name):
    108..895     -  CDS            SmR (fragment): aminoglycoside adenylyltransferase (Murphy, 1985); aadA; confers resistance to spectinomycin and streptomycin
    906..962     -  CDS            GmR (fragment): gentamycin acetyltransferase; aacC1; confers resistance to gentamycin
   1138..1161    -  promoter       Pc promoter (fragment): intI1 (promoter lies within the coding sequence); class 1 integron promoter
   1420..1444    +  misc_feature   LB T-DNA repeat: left border repeat from nopaline C58 T-DNA
   1520..1608    +  CDS            lacI (fragment): lac repressor; lacI; The lac repressor binds to the lac operator to inhibit transcription in E. coli. This inhibition can be relieved by adding lactose or isopropyl-β-D-thiogalactopyranoside (IPTG).
   1621..1642    +  protein_bind   CAP binding site: CAP binding activates transcription in the presence of cAMP. E. coli catabolite activator protein
   1657..1687    +  promoter       lac promoter: promoter for the E. coli lac operon
   1691..1713    +  protein_bind   lac operator (fragment): The lac repressor binds to the lac operator to inhibit transcription in E. coli. This inhibition can be relieved by adding lactose or isopropyl-β-D-thiogalactopyranoside (IPTG). lac repressor encoded by lacI
   2736..6839    +  CDS            cas9: CAS9_STRP1 - Also known as csn1 From Streptococcus pyogenes serotype M1.
   6874..6981    +  CDS            RBCS1 (fragment): RBS1_SPIOL - Also known as RBCS. Experimental evidence at protein level: Swiss-Prot protein existence level 1. RuBisCO catalyzes two reactions: the carboxylation of D- ribulose 1,5-bisphosphate, the primary event in carbon dioxide fixation, as well as the oxidative fragmentation of the pentose substrate. Both reactions occur simultaneously and in competition at the same active site. Although the small subunit is not catalytic it is essential for maximal activity. From Spinacia oleracea (Spinach).
   7384..7408    +  protein_bind   attB1: mutant version of attB; recombination site for the Gateway® BP reaction BP Clonase™
   7853..7920    +  misc_RNA       tracrRNA (fragment): trans-activating CRISPR RNA for the Streptococcus pyogenes CRISPR/Cas9 system
   7921..7940    +  terminator     SUP4 terminator: transcription terminator for the S. cerevisiae SUP4 tRNA gene
   8313..8380    +  misc_RNA       tracrRNA (fragment): trans-activating CRISPR RNA for the Streptococcus pyogenes CRISPR/Cas9 system
   8381..8400    +  terminator     SUP4 terminator: transcription terminator for the S. cerevisiae SUP4 tRNA gene
   8495..8519    -  protein_bind   attB2: mutant version of attB; recombination site for the Gateway® BP reaction BP Clonase™
   8596..8631    +  misc_feature   MCS (fragment): pUC18/19 multiple cloning site
   8649..8901    -  terminator     NOS terminator: nopaline synthase terminator and poly(A) signal
   8944..9735    -  CDS            neo: KKA2_KLEPN - Also known as kan, nptII. Experimental evidence at protein level: Swiss-Prot protein existence level 1. Resistance to kanamycin, neomycin, paromomycin, ribostamycin, butirosin and gentamicin B. From Klebsiella pneumoniae.
   9769..9948    -  promoter       NOS promoter: nopaline synthase promoter
  10037..10191   +  CDS            lacZα (fragment): LacZα fragment of β-galactosidase; lacZ fragment
  10250..10274   +  misc_feature   RB T-DNA repeat: right border repeat from nopaline C58 T-DNA
  10644..11045   +  CDS            Y4CG_SINFN (fragment): Protein inferred from homology: Swiss-Prot protein existence level 3. From Sinorhizobium fredii (strain NBRC 101917 / NGR234).
  11605..12234   +  CDS            pVS1 StaA: stability protein from the Pseudomonas plasmid pVS1 (Heeb et al., 2000)
  12663..13736   +  CDS            pVS1 RepA: replication protein from the Pseudomonas plasmid pVS1 (Heeb et al., 2000)
  13802..13996   +  rep_origin     pVS1 oriV: origin of replication for the Pseudomonas plasmid pVS1 (Heeb et al., 2000)
  14199..14238   +  CDS            rop (fragment): Rop protein, which maintains plasmids at low copy number; rop
  14340..14480   +  misc_feature   bom: basis of mobility region from pBR322
  14666..15254   -  rep_origin     ori: high-copy-number ColE1/pMB1/pBR322/pUC origin of replication
