[The description below was written by a language model from this plasmid's Addgene catalogue record and pLannotate feature annotations shown in this document.]
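Description:
pDe_Cas9_KANA_R160a is a binary T-DNA vector for Agrobacterium-mediated plant transformation, built on the pDe_Cas9 backbone and designed to deliver a CRISPR/Cas9 system targeting the miRNA160a locus in potato (the insert species is given as S. tuberosum Group Phureja DM). It replicates in E. coli from a high-copy ColE1/pMB1-type origin with an adjacent bom mobilisation region. The pVS1 oriV with its RepA and StaA genes provides replication and stable maintenance in Agrobacterium. Bacterial selection relies on the aadA spectinomycin/streptomycin resistance gene, which sits outside the T-DNA. Spectinomycin is used only in bacteria and kanamycin only in plants.

Between the nopaline-type left and right border repeats lie three functional units. The first is a Streptococcus pyogenes Cas9 coding sequence, described as codon-optimised for Arabidopsis thaliana. It is followed by a region annotated as an RBCS fragment, which may belong to a RuBisCO small-subunit 3′ region. The promoter driving Cas9 is not annotated or stated in the record. The second unit, flanked by attB1 and attB2 sites left by Gateway recombination, contains two guide RNA cassettes, each recognisable by a tracrRNA-derived scaffold followed by a short terminator. According to the catalogue entry these two sgRNAs are driven by AtU6 and StU6 promoters, although the guide sequences themselves are unspecified. The third unit is a NOS promoter–nptII–NOS terminator cassette for kanamycin selection of transformed plant tissue.

The construct was deposited in connection with work on CRISPR/Cas9-mediated fine-tuning of miRNA expression in tetraploid potato. The sequenced record (15,392 nt) is slightly shorter than the backbone size listed in the catalogue.
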