Addgene plasmid #173756: pDe_Cas9_KANA_R160a
Purpose: Binary expression vector with A.th. codon-optimized Cas9 and sgRNA for miRNA160a
Depositing lab: Kristina Gruden. Depositing organization: National Institute of Biology. Publication: CRISPR/Cas9-mediated fine-tuning of miRNA expression in tetraploid potato. Lukan T, Veillet F, Kriznik M, Coll A, Mahkovec Povalej T, Pogacar K, Stare K, Chauvin L, Chauvin JE, Gruden K. Hortic Res. 2022 Jun 30;9:uhac147. doi: 10.1093/hr/uhac147. eCollection 2022. PubMed 36072839.
Backbone
  Vector backbone: pDe_Cas9
  Backbone size w/o insert (bp): 15933
  Vector type: CRISPR
Growth in bacteria
  Bacterial resistance: Spectinomycin, 50 μg/mL
  Growth temperature: 37°C
  Growth strain: DH5alpha
  Growth instructions: Spectinomycin is only for bacteria and Kanamycin is only for plants.
  Copy number: High Copy
Gene/Insert
  Gene/Insert name: Cas9_sgRNA1/R160a_sgRNA2/R160a
  gRNA/shRNA sequence: Unspecified
  Species: S. tuberosum Group Phureja DM
  Promoter: AtU6 &StU6
  Cloning method: Gateway Cloning
  Sequencing primers: 5′ Unknown
Terms and licenses: Academic/Nonprofit Terms; Industry Terms: Not Available to Industry
Depositor comments: Spectinomycin is only for bacteria and Kanamycin is only for plants.
How to cite: pDe_Cas9_KANA_R160a was a gift from Kristina Gruden (Addgene plasmid # 173756 ; http://n2t.net/addgene:173756 ; RRID:Addgene_173756)
